Addgene plasmid #58376: pAAV/D377Y-mPCSK9
Purpose: Expresses GoF mutant murine PCSK9 to be used for rAAV8-mediated gene transfer, hypercholesterolemia and atherosclerosis
Depositing lab: Jacob Bentzon. Publication: Induction of atherosclerosis in mice and hamsters without germline genetic engineering. Bjorklund MM, Hollensen AK, Hagensen MK, Dagnaes-Hansen F, Christoffersen C, Mikkelsen JG, Bentzon JF. Circ Res. 2014 May 23;114(11):1684-9. doi: 10.1161/CIRCRESAHA.114.302937. Epub 2014 Mar 27. PubMed 24677271.
Backbone
  Vector backbone: pAAV/mU6.siRNA.shuttle
  Backbone manufacturer: Applied Viromics, Fremont, CA, USA
  Total vector size (bp): 6519
  Modifications to backbone: mU6.siRNA cassette removed
  Vector type: Mammalian Expression, AAV
Growth in bacteria
  Bacterial resistance: Ampicillin, 100 μg/mL
  Growth temperature: 37°C
  Growth strain: Stbl3
  Copy number: High Copy
Gene/Insert
  Gene/Insert name: proprotein convertase subtilisin/kexin type 9 (alt names: PCSK9; NARC1)
  Species: M. musculus (mouse)
  Insert size (bp): 2085
  Mutation: D377Y
  Entrez Gene: Pcsk9 (a.k.a. AI415265, AI747682, FH3, HCHOLA3, Narc1, PC9)
  Promoter: HCRApoE/hAAT
  Cloning method: Restriction Enzyme; 5′ cloning site AgeI (not destroyed); 3′ cloning site FseI (not destroyed)
  Sequencing primers: 5′ na; 3′ na
Resource information
  A portion of this plasmid was derived from a plasmid made by: Obtained from RT-PCR of mouse liver
Terms and licenses: Academic/Nonprofit Terms; Industry Terms: Not Available to Industry
How to cite: pAAV/D377Y-mPCSK9 was a gift from Jacob Bentzon (Addgene plasmid # 58376 ; http://n2t.net/addgene:58376 ; RRID:Addgene_58376) For viral preps, please replace (Addgene plasmid # 58376) in the above sentence with: (Addgene viral prep # 58376-AAV8)
