[The description below was written by a language model from this plasmid's Addgene catalogue record and pLannotate feature annotations shown in this document.]
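Description:
pAAV/D377Y-mPCSK9 is a recombinant adeno-associated virus transfer plasmid for mammalian expression. It was built on the pAAV/mU6.siRNA.shuttle backbone after removal of the original mU6 siRNA cassette. It is propagated in bacteria as a high-copy plasmid through a ColE1/pUC-type origin and selected with ampicillin via the β-lactamase gene and its promoter. An f1 phage origin is also present in the backbone. The catalogue lists a total size of about 6.5 kb, and the sequenced record is slightly longer. The annotation finds one complete AAV2 inverted terminal repeat downstream of the cassette and only short ITR fragments at the upstream end. This may reflect the difficulty of sequencing and annotating these structured repeats. The ITRs flank the expression cassette and are the cis elements needed to replicate and package it into AAV particles.

The payload is the roughly 2.1 kb mouse Pcsk9 coding sequence, obtained by RT-PCR from mouse liver and carrying the D377Y gain-of-function mutation. It was cloned between AgeI and FseI sites and is followed by a bovine growth hormone polyadenylation signal. According to the catalogue, expression is driven by the HCRApoE/hAAT promoter, a hybrid of the apolipoprotein E hepatic control region and the human α1-antitrypsin promoter that favours liver expression. The automated feature table does not annotate this promoter, showing only small, probably incidental fragment matches in the upstream region. PCSK9 promotes degradation of hepatic LDL receptors, so the hyperactive mutant raises plasma cholesterol. The construct is intended for packaging into AAV8 vectors for gene transfer, to induce hypercholesterolemia and atherosclerosis in animals such as mice and hamsters without germline genetic engineering.
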