Features (pLannotate 1.2.2; 17 found; start..end, strand, type, name):
     12..39      +  repeat_region  AAV2 ITR (fragment): inverted terminal repeat of adeno-associated virus serotype 2 inverted
     68..95      +  repeat_region  AAV2 ITR (fragment): inverted terminal repeat of adeno-associated virus serotype 2 inverted
    615..637     -  misc_feature   pause site (fragment): RNA polymerase II transcriptional pause signal from the human α2 globin gene
    667..689     +  polyA_signal   hGH poly(A) signal (fragment): human growth hormone polyadenylation signal
    705..794     +  CDS            C16orf89 (fragment): CP089_HUMAN - Experimental evidence at protein level: Swiss-Prot protein existence level 1. From Homo sapiens (Human).
   1346..1377    -  misc_feature   MCS (fragment): pBluescript multiple cloning site
   1417..3498    +  CDS            Pcsk9: PCSK9_MOUSE - Also known as Narc1. Experimental evidence at protein level: Swiss-Prot protein existence level 1. Crucial player in the regulation of plasma cholesterol homeostasis. Binds to low-density lipid receptor family members: low density lipoprotein receptor (LDLR), very low density lipoprotein receptor (VLDLR), apolipoprotein E receptor (LRP1/APOER) and apolipoprotein receptor 2 (LRP8/APOER2), and promotes their degradation in intracellular acidic compartments. Acts via a non-proteolytic mechanism to enhance the degradation of the hepatic LDLR through a clathrin LDLRAP1/ARH-mediated pa
   3509..3733    +  polyA_signal   bGH poly(A) signal: bovine growth hormone polyadenylation signal
   3772..3797    +  rep_origin     f1 ori (fragment): f1 bacteriophage origin of replication; arrow indicates direction of (+) strand synthesis
   3835..3975    +  repeat_region  AAV2 ITR: inverted terminal repeat of adeno-associated virus serotype 2 inverted
   3980..4031    -  misc_feature   bom (fragment): basis of mobility region from pBR322
   4050..4505    +  rep_origin     f1 ori (sequence partly withheld): f1 bacteriophage origin of replication; arrow indicates direction of (+) strand synthesis
   4506..4555    -  misc_feature   bom (fragment): basis of mobility region from pBR322
   4657..4692    -  CDS            rop (fragment): Rop protein, which maintains plasmids at low copy number; rop
   4787..4891    +  promoter       AmpR promoter: bla
   4892..5752    +  CDS            AmpR: β-lactamase; bla; confers resistance to ampicillin, carbenicillin, and related antibiotics
   5923..6511    +  rep_origin     ori: high-copy-number ColE1/pMB1/pBR322/pUC origin of replication
>Addgene plasmid #58376 | pAAV/D377Y-mPCSK9 | addgene full sequence | sequence record 292482 | Addgene NGS Result
CCTGCAGGCAGCTGCGCGCTCGCTCGCTCACTGAGGCCGCCCGGGCGTCGGGCGACCTTTGGTCGCCCGG
CCTCAGTGAGCGAGCGAGCGCGCAGAGAGGGAGTGGCCAACTCCATCACTAGGGGTTCCTGCGGCCGCAC
GCGTCTGCAGGCTCAGAGGCACACAGGAGTTTCTGGGCTCACCCTGCCCCCTTCCAACCCCTCAGTTCCC
ATCCTCCAGCAGCTGTTTGTGTGCTGCCTCTGAAGTCCACACTGAACAAACTTCAGCCTACTCATGTCCC
TAAAATGGGCAAACATTGCAAGCAGCAAACAGCAAACACACAGCCCTCCCTGCCTGCTGACCTTGGAGCT
GGGGCAGAGGTCAGAGACCTCTCTGGGCCCATGCCACCTCCAACATCCACTCGACCCCTTGGAATTTCGG
TGGAGAGGAGCAGAGGTTGTCCTGGCGTGGTTTAGGTAGTGTGAGAGGGTCCGGGTTCAAAACCACTTGC
TGGGTGGGGAGTCGTCAGTAAGTGGCTATGCCCCGACCCCGAAGCCTGTTTCCCCATCTGTACAATGGAA
ATGATAAAGACGCCCATCTGATAGGGTTTTTGTGGCAAATAAACATTTGGTTTTTTTGTTTTGTTTTGTT
TTGTTTTTTGAGATGGAGGTTTGCTCTGTCGCCCAGGCTGGAGTGCAGTGACACAATCTCATCTCACCAC
AACCTTCCCCTGCCTCAGCCTCCCAAGTAGCTGGGATTACAAGCATGTGCCACCACACCTGGCTAATTTT
CTATTTTTAGTAGAGACGGGTTTCTCCATGTTGGTCAGCCTCAGCCTCCCAAGTAACTGGGATTACAGGC
CTGTGCCACCACACCCGGCTAATTTTTTCTATTTTTGACAGGGACGGGGTTTCACCATGTTGGTCAGGCT
CCTCTAGAGGTACCCGGGGATCTTGCTACCAGTGGAACAGCCACTAAGGATTCTGCAGTGAGAGCAGAGG
GCCAGCTAAGTGGTACTCTCCCAGAGACTGTCTGACTCACGCCACCCCCTCCACCTTGGACACAGGACGC
TGTGGTTTCTGAGCCAGGTACAATGACTCCTTTCGGTAAGTGCAGTGGAAGCTGTACACTGCCCAGGCAA
AGCGTCCGGGCAGCGTAGGCGGGCGACTCAGATCCCAGCCAGTGGACTTAGCCCCTGTTTGCTCCTCCGA
TAACTGGGGTGACCTTGGTTAATATTCACCAGCAGCCTCCCCCGTTGCCCCTCTGGATCCACTGCTTAAA
TACGGACGAGGACAGGGCCCTGTCTCCTCAGCTTCAGGCACCACCACTGACCTGGGACAGTGAATGATCC
CCCTGATCTGCGGCCTCGACGGTATCGATAAGCTTGATATCGAATTCTAGTCGTCGACCACTTTCACAAT
CTGCGGCACCGGTACCATGGGCACCCACTGCTCTGCGTGGCTGCGGTGGCCGCTGTTGCCGCTGTTGCCG
CCGCTGCTGCTGCTGTTGCTGCTACTGTGCCCCACCGGCGCTGGTGCCCAGGACGAGGATGGAGATTATG
AAGAGCTGATGCTCGCCCTCCCGTCCCAGGAGGATGGCCTGGCTGATGAGGCCGCACATGTGGCCACCGC
CACCTTCCGCCGTTGCTCCAAGGAGGCCTGGAGGCTGCCAGGAACCTACATTGTGGTGCTGATGGAGGAG
ACCCAGAGGCTACAGATTGAACAAACTGCCCACCGCCTGCAGACCCGGGCTGCCCGCCGGGGCTATGTCA
TCAAGGTTCTACATATCTTTTATGACCTCTTCCCTGGCTTCTTGGTGAAGATGAGCAGTGACCTGTTGGG
CCTGGCCCTGAAGTTGCCCCATGTGGAGTACATTGAGGAAGACTCCTTTGTCTTCGCCCAGAGCATCCCA
TGGAACCTGGAGCGAATTATCCCAGCATGGCACCAGACAGAGGAAGACCGCTCCCCTGATGGAAGCAGCC
AGGTGGAGGTGTATCTCTTAGATACCAGCATCCAGGGTGCCCATCGGGAGATTGAGGGCAGGGTCACCAT
CACCGACTTCAACAGCGTGCCGGAGGAGGATGGGACACGCTTCCACAGACAGGCGAGCAAGTGTGACAGC
CACGGCACCCACCTGGCAGGTGTGGTCAGCGGCCGGGATGCTGGTGTGGCCAAGGGCACCAGCCTGCACA
GCCTGCGTGTGCTCAACTGTCAAGGGAAGGGCACAGTCAGCGGCACCCTCATAGGCCTGGAGTTTATTCG
GAAGAGTCAGCTAATCCAGCCCTCGGGGCCACTCGTGGTTCTGCTGCCCCTGGCCGGTGGGTATAGCCGC
ATCCTCAACGCTGCCTGCCGGCACCTGGCGAGGACTGGGGTGGTGCTGGTTGCAGCAGCTGGGAACTTCC
GGGACGACGCCTGCCTCTACTCCCCAGCTTCTGCTCCAGAGGTCATCACAGTCGGGGCCACGAATGCCCA
GGACCAGCCAGTTACCTTGGGGACTTTGGGGACTAATTTTGGACGCTGTGTGGATCTCTTTGCCCCCGGG
AAGGACATCATCGGAGCGTCCAGTTACTGCAGCACATGCTTCATGTCACAGAGTGGGACCTCACAGGCTG
CTGCCCACGTGGCCGGCATTGTGGCTCGGATGCTGAGCCGGGAGCCCACACTTACCCTGGCCGAGCTGCG
GCAGAGGCTGATCCACTTCTCTACCAAAGACGTCATCAACATGGCCTGGTTCCCTGAGGACCAGCAGGTG
CTGACCCCCAACCTGGTGGCCACACTGCCCCCCAGCACCCATGAGACAGGCGGGCAGCTGCTCTGTAGGA
CGGTGTGGTCGGCACACTCGGGGCCCACTCGAACAGCTACAGCTACAGCCCGCTGTGCCCCAGAAGAGGA
GCTGCTGAGCTGCTCCAGCTTCTCCAGGAGCGGGAGGCGTCGTGGTGATTGGATTGAGGCCATAGGAGGC
CAGCAGGTCTGCAAGGCCCTCAATGCATTTGGGGGTGAGGGTGTCTATGCCGTCGCGAGATGCTGCCTGG
TTCCCCGTGCCAACTGCAGCATCCACAACACCCCTGCAGCCAGAGCTGGCCTGGAGACCCATGTCCACTG
CCACCAGAAGGACCATGTTCTCACAGGCTGCAGCTTCCATTGGGAAGTGGAAGACCTTAGTGTCCGGAGG
CAGCCTGCGCTGAGGTCCAGACGTCAGCCTGGCCAGTGCGTTGGCCACCAGGCGGCCAGTGTCTATGCTT
CCTGCTGCCATGCCCCAGGGCTGGAATGCAAAATCAAGGAGCATGGGATCTCAGGTCCTTCAGAGCAGGT
CACTGTGGCCTGCGAAGCAGGATGGACCCTGACTGGATGCAATGTGCTCCCTGGGGCATCCCTCACTCTG
GGAGCCTACAGCGTGGACAACCTGTGTGTGGCAAGAGTCCATGACACTGCCAGAGCAGACAGGACCAGTG
GAGAAGCCACAGTAGCTGCTGCCATCTGCTGCCGGAGCCGGCCTTCAGCAAAGGCCTCCTGGGTTCAGTG
AGGCCGGCCTGTGCCTTCTAGTTGCCAGCCATCTGTTGTTTGCCCCTCCCCCGTGCCTTCCTTGACCCTG
GAAGGTGCCACTCCCACTGTCCTTTCCTAATAAAATGAGGAAATTGCATCGCATTGTCTGAGTAGGTGTC
ATTCTATTCTGGGGGGTGGGGTGGGGCAGGACAGCAAGGGGGAGGATTGGGAAGACAATAGCAGGCATGC
TGGGGATGCGGTGGGCTCTATGGCGCGCCGCGATCGCCCAATACGCAAACCGCCTCTCCCCGCGCGGCGG
GTGTGGTGGTTACGCGCGCTAGCCGAGGTAACCACGTGCGGACCGAGCGGCCGCAGGAACCCCTAGTGAT
GGAGTTGGCCACTCCCTCTCTGCGCGCTCGCTCGCTCACTGAGGCCGGGCGACCAAAGGTCGCCCGACGC
CCGGGCTTTGCCCGGGCGGCCTCAGTGAGCGAGCGAGCGCGCAGCTGCCTGCAGGGGCGCCTGATGCGGT
ATTTTCTCCTTACGCATCTGTGCGGTATTTCACACCGCATA
[95 nt withheld, positions 4032-4126]
T
[46 nt withheld, positions 4128-4173]
C
[141 nt withheld, positions 4175-4315]
CCTTTGACGTTGGAGTCCACGTTCTTT
[37 nt withheld, positions 4343-4379]
ACTCTATCTCGGGCTATTCTTTTGATTTATAAGGGATTTTGCCGATTTCGGTCTATTGGTTAAAAAATGA
GCTGATTTAACAAAAATTTAACGCGAATTTTAACAAAATATTAACGTTTACAATTTTATGGTGCACTCTC
AGTACAATCTGCTCTGATGCCGCATAGTTAAGCCAGCCCCGACACCCGCCAACACCCGCTGACGCGCCCT
GACGGGCTTGTCTGCTCCCGGCATCCGCTTACAGACAAGCTGTGACCGTCTCCGGGAGCTGCATGTGTCA
GAGGTTTTCACCGTCATCACCGAAACGCGCGAGACGAAAGGGCCTCGTGATACGCCTATTTTTATAGGTT
AATGTCATGATAATAATGGTTTCTTAGACGTCAGGTGGCACTTTTCGGGGAAATGTGCGCGGAACCCCTA
TTTGTTTATTTTTCTAAATACATTCAAATATGTATCCGCTCATGAGACAATAACCCTGATAAATGCTTCA
ATAATATTGAAAAAGGAAGAGTATGAGTATTCAACATTTCCGTGTCGCCCTTATTCCCTTTTTTGCGGCA
TTTTGCCTTCCTGTTTTTGCTCACCCAGAAACGCTGGTGAAAGTAAAAGATGCTGAAGATCAGTTGGGTG
CACGAGTGGGTTACATCGAACTGGATCTCAACAGCGGTAAGATCCTTGAGAGTTTTCGCCCCGAAGAACG
TTTTCCAATGATGAGCACTTTTAAAGTTCTGCTATGTGGCGCGGTATTATCCCGTATTGACGCCGGGCAA
GAGCAACTCGGTCGCCGCATACACTATTCTCAGAATGACTTGGTTGAGTACTCACCAGTCACAGAAAAGC
ATCTTACGGATGGCATGACAGTAAGAGAATTATGCAGTGCTGCCATAACCATGAGTGATAACACTGCGGC
CAACTTACTTCTGACAACGATCGGAGGACCGAAGGAGCTAACCGCTTTTTTGCACAACATGGGGGATCAT
GTAACTCGCCTTGATCGTTGGGAACCGGAGCTGAATGAAGCCATACCAAACGACGAGCGTGACACCACGA
TGCCTGTAGCAATGGCAACAACGTTGCGCAAACTATTAACTGGCGAACTACTTACTCTAGCTTCCCGGCA
ACAATTAATAGACTGGATGGAGGCGGATAAAGTTGCAGGACCACTTCTGCGCTCGGCCCTTCCGGCTGGC
TGGTTTATTGCTGATAAATCTGGAGCCGGTGAGCGTGGGTCTCGCGGTATCATTGCAGCACTGGGGCCAG
ATGGTAAGCCCTCCCGTATCGTAGTTATCTACACGACGGGGAGTCAGGCAACTATGGATGAACGAAATAG
ACAGATCGCTGAGATAGGTGCCTCACTGATTAAGCATTGGTAACTGTCAGACCAAGTTTACTCATATATA
CTTTAGATTGATTTAAAACTTCATTTTTAATTTAAAAGGATCTAGGTGAAGATCCTTTTTGATAATCTCA
TGACCAAAATCCCTTAACGTGAGTTTTCGTTCCACTGAGCGTCAGACCCCGTAGAAAAGATCAAAGGATC
TTCTTGAGATCCTTTTTTTCTGCGCGTAATCTGCTGCTTGCAAACAAAAAAACCACCGCTACCAGCGGTG
GTTTGTTTGCCGGATCAAGAGCTACCAACTCTTTTTCCGAAGGTAACTGGCTTCAGCAGAGCGCAGATAC
CAAATACTGTTCTTCTAGTGTAGCCGTAGTTAGGCCACCACTTCAAGAACTCTGTAGCACCGCCTACATA
CCTCGCTCTGCTAATCCTGTTACCAGTGGCTGCTGCCAGTGGCGATAAGTCGTGTCTTACCGGGTTGGAC
TCAAGACGATAGTTACCGGATAAGGCGCAGCGGTCGGGCTGAACGGGGGGTTCGTGCACACAGCCCAGCT
TGGAGCGAACGACCTACACCGAACTGAGATACCTACAGCGTGAGCTATGAGAAAGCGCCACGCTTCCCGA
AGGGAGAAAGGCGGACAGGTATCCGGTAAGCGGCAGGGTCGGAACAGGAGAGCGCACGAGGGAGCTTCCA
GGGGGAAACGCCTGGTATCTTTATAGTCCTGTCGGGTTTCGCCACCTCTGACTTGAGCGTCGATTTTTGT
GATGCTCGTCAGGGGGGCGGAGCCTATGGAAAAACGCCAGCAACGCGGCCTTTTTACGGTTCCTGGCCTT
TTGCTGGCCTTTTGCTCACATGT
