>Addgene plasmid #58376 | pAAV/D377Y-mPCSK9 | addgene partial sequence | sequence record 92626 | hChk2-fwd 5'-ggcaccttccagggtcaagg-3'
ACAGATGGCTGGCAACTAGAAGGCACAGGCCGGCCTCACTGAACCCAGGAGGCCTTTGCTGAAGGCCGGC
TCCGGCAGCAGATGGCAGCAGCTACTGTGGCTTCTCCACTGGTCCTGTCTGCTCTGGCAGTGTCATGGAC
TCTTGCCACACACAGGTTGTCCACGCTGTAGGCTCCCAGAGTGAGGGATGCCCCAGGGAGCACATTGCAT
CCAGTCAGGGTCCATCCTGCTTCGCAGGCCACAGTGACCTGCTCTGAAGGACCTGAGATCCCATGCTCCT
TGATTTTGCATTCCAGCCCTGGGGCATGGCAGCAGGAAGCATAGACACTGGCCGCCTGGTGGCCAACGCA
CTGGCCAGGCTGACGTCTGGACCTCAGCGCAGGCTGCCTCCGGACACTAAGGTCTTCCACTTCCCAATGG
AAGCTGCAGCCTGTGAGAACATGGTCCTTCTGGTGGCAGTGGACATGGGTCTCCAGGCCAGCTCTGGCTG
CAGGGGTGTTGTGGATGCTGCAGTTGGCACGGGGAACCAGGCAGCATCTCGCGACGGCATAGACACCCTC
ACCCCCAAATGCATTGAGGGCCTTGCAGACCTGCTGGCCTCCTATGGCCTCAATCCAATCACCACGACGC
CTCCCGCTCCTGGAGAAGCTGGAGCAGCTCAGCAGCTCCTCTTCTGGGGCACAGCGGGCTGTAGCTGTAG
CTGTTCGAGTGGGCCCCGAGTGTGCCGACCACACCGTCCTACAGAGCAGCTGCCCGCCTGTCTCATGGGT
GCTGGGGGGCAGTGTGGCCACCAGGTTGGGGGTCAGCACCTGCTGGTCCTCAGGGAACCAGGCCATGTT
