>Addgene plasmid #58376 | pAAV/D377Y-mPCSK9 | addgene partial sequence | sequence record 93602 | HCRApoE-F 5'-tttgctcctccgataactgg-3'
CAGCAGCCTCCCCCGTTGCCCCTCTGGATCCACTGCTTAAATACGGACGAGGACAGGGCCCTGTCTCCTC
AGCTTCAGGCACCACCACTGACCTGGGACAGTGAATGATCCCCCTGATCTGCGGCCTCGACGGTATCGAT
AAGCTTGATATCGAATTCTAGTCGTCGACCACTTTCACAATCTGCGGCACCGGTACCATGGGCACCCACT
GCTCTGCGTGGCTGCGGTGGCCGCTGTTGCCGCTGTTGCCGCCGCTGCTGCTGCTGTTGCTGCTACTGTG
CCCCACCGGCGCTGGTGCCCAGGACGAGGATGGAGATTATGAAGAGCTGATGCTCGCCCTCCCGTCCCAG
GAGGATGGCCTGGCTGATGAGGCCGCACATGTGGCCACCGCCACCTTCCGCCGTTGCTCCAAGGAGGCCT
GGAGGCTGCCAGGAACCTACATTGTGGTGCTGATGGAGGAGACCCAGAGGCTACAGATTGAACAAACTGC
CCACCGCCTGCAGACCCGGGCTGCCCGCCGGGGCTATGTCATCAAGGTTCTACATATCTTTTATGACCTC
TTCCCTGGCTTCTTGGTGAAGATGAGCAGTGACCTGTTGGGCCTGGCCCTGAAGTTGCCCCATGTGGAGT
ACATTGAGGAAGACTCCTTTGTCTTCGCCCAGAGCATCCCATGGAACCTGGAGCGAATTATCCCAGCATG
GCACCAGACAGAGGAAGACCGCTCCCCTGATGGAAGCAGCCAGGTGGAGGTGTATCTCTTAGATACCAGC
ATCCAGGGTGCCCATCGGGAGATTGAGGGCAGGGTCACCATCACCGACTTCAACA
