>Addgene plasmid #58376 | pAAV/D377Y-mPCSK9 | addgene partial sequence | sequence record 95115 | hPCSK9-intl-fwd 5'-accctcataggcctggagtt-3'
CAGCCCTCGGGGCCACTCGTGGTTCTGCTGCCCCTGGCCGGTGGGTATAGCCGCATCCTCAACGCTGCCT
GCCGGCACCTGGCGAGGACTGGGGTGGTGCTGGTTGCAGCAGCTGGGAACTTCCGGGACGACGCCTGCCT
CTACTCCCCAGCTTCTGCTCCAGAGGTCATCACAGTCGGGGCCACGAATGCCCAGGACCAGCCAGTTACC
TTGGGGACTTTGGGGACTAATTTTGGACGCTGTGTGGATCTCTTTGCCCCCGGGAAGGACATCATCGGAG
CGTCCAGTTACTGCAGCACATGCTTCATGTCACAGAGTGGGACCTCACAGGCTGCTGCCCACGTGGCCGG
CATTGTGGCTCGGATGCTGAGCCGGGAGCCCACACTTACCCTGGCCGAGCTGCGGCAGAGGCTGATCCAC
TTCTCTACCAAAGACGTCATCAACATGGCCTGGTTCCCTGAGGACCAGCAGGTGCTGACCCCCAACCTGG
TGGCCACACTGCCCCCCAGCACCCATGAGACAGGCGGGCAGCTGCTCTGTAGGACGGTGTGGTCGGCACA
CTCGGGGCCCACTCGAACAGCTACAGCTACAGCCCGCTGTGCCCCAGAAGAGGAGCTGCTGAGCTGCTCC
AGCTTCTCCAGGAGCGGGAGGCGTCGTGGTGATTGGATTGAGGCCATAGGAGGCCA
